Addgene plasmid #22285: pMH4-SYN-EGFP-ER
Depositing lab: Thomas Oertner. Depositing organization: Friedrich Miescher Institute for Biomedical Research. Publication: Differential distribution of endoplasmic reticulum controls metabotropic signaling and plasticity at hippocampal synapses. Holbro N, Grunditz A, Oertner TG. Proc Natl Acad Sci U S A. 2009 Sep 1;106(35):15055-60. doi: 10.1073/pnas.0905110106. Epub 2009 Aug 18. PubMed 19706463.
Backbone
  Vector backbone: pMH4
  Backbone size w/o insert (bp): 6959
  Vector type: Mammalian Expression
Growth in bacteria
  Bacterial resistance: Ampicillin, 100 μg/mL
  Growth temperature: 37°C
  Growth strain: DH5alpha
  Growth instructions: DH5a or JM 109 high efficiency
  Copy number: Low Copy
Gene/Insert
  Gene/Insert name: EGFP-ER (alt name: EGFP(A206K)mut-ER)
  Species: mixture
  Insert size (bp): 863
  Mutation: EGFP alanine 206 changed to Lysin
  Tag / fusion protein: EGFP-ER
  Cloning method: Restriction Enzyme; 5′ cloning site NheI (not destroyed); 3′ cloning site XhoI (not destroyed)
  Sequencing primers: 5′ gactcagcgctgcctcagtctg
Terms and licenses: Academic/Nonprofit Terms; Industry Terms: Not Available to Industry
Depositor comments: EGFP(A206K)= 925-1707 Calreticulin sgnalseq.=862-912 KDEL coding seq.=1714-1725
How to cite: pMH4-SYN-EGFP-ER was a gift from Thomas Oertner (Addgene plasmid # 22285 ; http://n2t.net/addgene:22285 ; RRID:Addgene_22285)
