[The description below was written by a language model from this plasmid's Addgene catalogue record, the feature table of its GenBank file and pLannotate feature annotations shown in this document.]
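Description:
pMH4-SYN-EGFP-ER is a mammalian expression plasmid built on the pMH4 backbone that drives neuron-specific expression of a green fluorescent marker targeted to the lumen of the endoplasmic reticulum. The backbone is pBR322-like: it carries a ColE1/pMB1-type origin together with rop and the bom region, consistent with its catalogued low copy number, and is selected in E. coli with ampicillin through the bla gene and its promoter. A fragment of the tetracycline resistance gene is also present but only partial. The backbone also contains left-end human adenovirus serotype 5 sequences: an inverted terminal repeat fragment, the Ad5 packaging signal, and, downstream of the expression cassette, the protein IX and IVa2 coding regions. This layout resembles an adenoviral shuttle plasmid, in which such flanking sequences allow a cassette to be recombined into an adenoviral genome, although the record lists the construct simply as a mammalian expression vector.

The payload, cloned between NheI and XhoI, sits downstream of the human synapsin I promoter, which restricts expression to neurons, and is followed by a fragment of the SV40 polyadenylation signal. According to the depositor's notes, the open reading frame begins with the calreticulin signal sequence, continues with EGFP carrying the A206K substitution (the monomerising change, annotated as mEGFP), and ends with a KDEL retention motif. The signal sequence directs the protein into the ER, and KDEL keeps it there. The associated publication concerns the distribution of ER at hippocampal synapses, so the construct serves to visualise ER in living neurons. The separate partial GenBank record covers only 714 bp and annotates just the synapsin promoter.
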