Features (pLannotate 1.2.2; 16 found; start..end, strand, type, name):
     22..103     +  repeat_region  ITR (fragment): inverted terminal repeat of human adenovirus serotype 5 inverted
    191..341     +  misc_signal    Ad5 Ψ: packaging signal for adenovirus serotype 5
    393..840     +  promoter       hSyn promoter: human synapsin I promoter; confers neuron-specific expression (Kügler et al., 2003)
    925..1641    +  CDS            mEGFP: mEGFP is a basic (constitutively fluorescent) green fluorescent protein published in 2002, derived from Aequorea victoria. It has moderate acid sensitivity.
   1642..1707    +  misc_feature   MCS: multiple cloning site
   1729..1764    +  misc_feature   MCS (fragment): multiple cloning site
   1772..1809    +  polyA_signal   SV40 poly(A) signal (fragment): SV40 polyadenylation signal
   1908..2327    +  CDS            IX: CAP9_ADE05 - Experimental evidence at protein level: Swiss-Prot protein existence level 1. Structural component of the virion that acts as a cement protein on the capsid exterior and forms triskelion structures consisting of three molecules that stabilize three hexon trimers at the center of each icosahedral facet and fixes the peripentonal hexons. Dispensable for assembly. During virus entry, recruits the anterograde motor kinesin-1 to the capsid docked at the nuclear pore complex thereby subjecting the docked capsid to a pulling force. The resulting tension leads to capsid disruption, disper
   2393..3727    -  CDS            IVa2: PKG1_ADE05 - Experimental evidence at protein level: Swiss-Prot protein existence level 1. Component of the packaging machinery which encapsidates the viral DNA into preformed capsids and transcriptional activator of the viral major late promoter (MLP). Binds, along with packaging proteins 2 and 3, to the specific packaging sequence on the left end of viral genomic DNA and displays ATPase activity thereby providing the power stroke of the packaging machinery. The activity of packaging protein IVa2 is stimulated by protein 33K which acts as a terminase. May be the protein that pumps DNA into th
   4088..4712    +  CDS            TcR (fragment): tetracycline efflux protein; tet; confers resistance to tetracycline
   4954..5349    -  CDS            YPB1_ECOLX: Protein predicted: Swiss-Prot protein existence level 4. From Escherichia coli.
   5353..5544    +  CDS            rop: Rop protein, which maintains plasmids at low copy number; rop
   5646..5786    +  misc_feature   bom: basis of mobility region from pBR322
   5972..6560    -  rep_origin     ori: high-copy-number ColE1/pMB1/pBR322/pUC origin of replication
   6731..7591    -  CDS            AmpR: β-lactamase; bla; confers resistance to ampicillin, carbenicillin, and related antibiotics
   7592..7696    -  promoter       AmpR promoter: bla
>Addgene plasmid #22285 | pMH4-SYN-EGFP-ER | depositor full sequence | sequence record 10214 | Author sequence
TCCCTTCCAGCTCTCTGCCCCTTTTGGATTGAAGCCAATATGATAATGAGGGGGTGGAGTTTGTGACGTG
GCGCGGGGCGTGGGAACGGGGCGGGTGACGTAGTAGTGTGGCGGAAGTGTGATGTTGCAAGTGTGGCGGA
ACACATGTAAGCGACGGATGTGGCAAAAGTGACGTTTTTGGTGTGCGCCGGTGTACACAGGAAGTGACAA
TTTTCGCGCGGTTTTAGGCGGATGTTGTAGTAAATTTGGGCGTAACCGAGTAAGATTTGGCCATTTTCGC
GGGAAAACTGAATAAGAGGAAGTGAAATCTGAATAATTTTGTGTTACTCATAGCGCGTAATCTCTAGCAT
CGAAGATCCCTCGACTCTAGACTGCAGAGGGCCCTGCGTATGAGTGCAAGTGGGTTTTAGGACCAGGATG
AGGCGGGGTGGGGGTGCCTACCTGACGACCGACCCCGACCCACTGGACAAGCACCCAACCCCCATTCCCC
AAATTGCGCATCCCCTATCAGAGAGGGGGAGGGGAAACAGGATGCGGCGAGGCGCGTGCGCACTGCCAGC
TTCAGCACCGCGGACAGTGCCTTCGCCCCCGCCTGGCGGCGCGCGCCACCGCCGCCTCAGCACTGAAGGC
GCGCTGACGTCACTCGCCGGTCCCCCGCAAACTCCCCTTCCCGGCCACCTTGGTCGCGTCCGCGCCGCCG
CCGGCCCAGCCGGACCGCACCACGCGAGGCGCGAGATAGGGGGGCACGGGCGCGACCATCTGCGCTGCGG
CGCCGGCGACTCAGCGCTGCCTCAGTCTGCGGTGGGCAGCGGAGGAGTCGTGTCGTGCCTGAGAGCGCAG
TCGAGAATTCAAGCTGCTAGCATGCTGCTATCCGTGCCGTTGCTGCTCGGCCTCCTCGGCCTGGCCGTCG
CCGACCGGTCCACCATGGTGAGCAAGGGCGAGGAGCTGTTCACCGGGGTGGTGCCCATCCTGGTCGAGCT
GGACGGCGACGTAAACGGCCACAAGTTCAGCGTGTCCGGCGAGGGCGAGGGCGATGCCACCTACGGCAAG
CTGACCCTGAAGTTCATCTGCACCACCGGCAAGCTGCCCGTGCCCTGGCCCACCCTCGTGACCACCCTGA
CCTACGGCGTGCAGTGCTTCAGCCGCTACCCCGACCACATGAAGCAGCACGACTTCTTCAAGTCCGCCAT
GCCCGAAGGCTACGTCCAGGAGCGCACCATCTTCTTCAAGGACGACGGCAACTACAAGACCCGCGCCGAG
GTGAAGTTCGAGGGCGACACCCTGGTGAACCGCATCGAGCTGAAGGGCATCGACTTCAAGGAGGACGGCA
ACATCCTGGGGCACAAGCTGGAGTACAACTACAACAGCCACAACGTCTATATCATGGCCGACAAGCAGAA
GAACGGCATCAAGGTGAACTTCAAGATCCGCCACAACATCGAGGACGGCAGCGTGCAGCTCGCCGACCAC
TACCAGCAGAACACCCCCATCGGCGACGGCCCCGTGCTGCTGCCCGACAACCACTACCTGAGCACCCAGT
CCAAGCTGAGCAAAGACCCCAACGAGAAGCGCGATCACATGGTCCTGCTGGAGTTCGTGACCGCCGCCGG
GATCACTCTCGGCATGGACGAGCTGTACAAGTCCGGACTCAGATCTCGAGCTCAAGCTTCGAATTCTGCA
GTCGACGGTACCGCGGGCCCGGGATCCTACAAGAAGGACGAGCTGTAAAGATCTCGAGCTCAAGCTTCGA
ATTCTGCAGTCGACTTCGAGCAACTTGTTTATTGCAGCTTATAATGGTTACAAATAAAGTAGCATCGAAG
ATCTGGGCGTGGTTAAGGGTGGGAAAGAATATATAAGGTGGGGGTCTTATGTAGTTTTGTATCTGTTTTG
CAGCAGCCGCCGCCGCCATGAGCACCAACTCGTTTGATGGAAGCATTGTGAGCTCATATTTGACAACGCG
CATGCCCCCATGGGCCGGGGTGCGTCAGAATGTGATGGGCTCCAGCATTGATGGTCGCCCCGTCCTGCCC
GCAAACTCTACTACCTTGACCTACGAGACCGTGTCTGGAACGCCGTTGGAGACTGCAGCCTCCGCCGCCG
CTTCAGCCGCTGCAGCCACCGCCCGCGGGATTGTGACTGACTTTGCTTTCCTGAGCCCGCTTGCAAGCAG
TGCAGCTTCCCGTTCATCCGCCCGCGATGACAAGTTGACGGCTCTTTTGGCACAATTGGATTCTTTGACC
CGGGAACTTAATGTCGTTTCTCAGCAGCTGTTGGATCTGCGCCAGCAGGTTTCTGCCCTGAAGGCTTCCT
CCCCTCCCAATGCGGTTTAAAACATAAATAAAAAACCAGACTCTGTTTGGATTTGGATCAAGCAAGTGTC
TTGCTGTCTTTATTTAGGGGTTTTGCGCGCGCGGTAGGCCCGGGACCAGCGGTCTCGGTCGTTGAGGGTC
CTGTGTATTTTTTCCAGGACGTGGTAAAGGTGACTCTGGATGTTCAGATACATGGGCATAAGCCCGTCTC
TGGGGTGGAGGTAGCACCACTGCAGAGCTTCATGCTGCGGGGTGGTGTTGTAGATGATCCAGTCGTAGCA
GGAGCGCTGGGCGTGGTGCCTAAAAATGTCTTTCAGTAGCAAGCTGATTGCCAGGGGCAGGCCCTTGGTG
TAAGTGTTTACAAAGCGGTTAAGCTGGGATGGGTGCATACGTGGGGATATGAGATGCATCTTGGACTGTA
TTTTTAGGTTGGCTATGTTCCCAGCCATATCCCTCCGGGGATTCATGTTGTGCAGAACCACCAGCACAGT
GTATCCGGTGCACTTGGGAAATTTGTCATGTAGCTTAGAAGGAAATGCGTGGAAGAACTTGGAGACGCCC
TTGTGACCTCCAAGATTTTCCATGCATTCGTCCATAATGATGGCAATGGGCCCACGGGCGGCGGCCTGGG
CGAAGATATTTCTGGGATCACTAACGTCATAGTTGTGTTCCAGGATGAGATCGTCATAGGCCATTTTTAC
AAAGCGCGGGCGGAGGGTGCCAGACTGCGGTATAATGGTTCCATCCGGCCCAGGGGCGTAGTTACCCTCA
CAGATTTGCATTTCCCACGCTTTGAGTTCAGATGGGGGGATCATGTCTACCTGCGGGGCGATGAAGAAAA
CGGTTTCCGGGGTAGGGGAGATCAGCTGGGAAGAAAGCAGGTTCCTGAGCAGCTGCGACTTACCGCAGCC
GGTGGGCCCGTAAATCACACCTATTACCGGGTGCAACTGGTAGTTAAGAGAGCTGCAGCTGCCGTCATCC
CTGAGCAGGGGGGCCACTTCGTTAAGCATGTCCCTGACTCGCATGTTTTCCCTGACCAAATCCGCCAGAA
GGCGCTCGCCGCCCAGCGATAGCAGTTCTTGCAAGGAAGCAAAGTTTTTCAACGGTTTGAGACCGTCCGC
CGTAGGCATGCTTTTGAGCGTTTGACCAAGCAGTTCCAGGCGGTCCCACAGCTCGGTCACCTGCTCTACG
GCATCTCGATCCAGCATATCTCCTCGTTTCGCGGGTTGGGGCGGCTTTCGCTGTACGGCAGTAGTCGGTG
CTCGTCCAGACGGGCCAGGGTCATGTCTTTCCACGGGCGCAGGGTCCTCGTCAGCGTAGTCTGGGTCACG
GTGAAGGGGTGCGCTCCGGGCTGCGCGCTGGCCAGGGTGCGCTTGAGGCTGGTCCTGCTGGTGCTGAAGC
GCTGCCGGTCTTCGCCCTGCGCGTCGGCCAGGTAGCATTTGACCATGGTGTCATAGTCCAGCCCCTCCGC
GGCGTGGCCCTTGGCGCGCAGCTTGCCCTTGGAGGAGGCGCCGCACGAGGGGCAGTGCAGACTTTTGAGG
GCGTAGAGCTTGGGCGCGAGAAATACCGATTCCGGGGAGTAGGCATCCGCGCCGCAGGCCCCGCAGACGG
TCTCGCATTCCACGAGCCAGGTGAGCTCTGGCCGTTCGGGGTCAAAAACCAGGTTTCCCCCATGCTTTTT
GATGCGTTTCTTACCTCTGGTTTCCATGAGCCGGTGTCCACGCTCGGTGACGAAAAGGCTGTCCGTGTCC
CCGTATACAGACTTGAGAGGCCTGTCCTCGACCGATGCCCTTGAGAGCCTTCAACCCAGTCAGCTCCTTC
CGGTGGGCGCGGGGCATGACTATCGTCGCCGCACTTATGACTGTCTTCTTTATCATGCAACTCGTAGGAC
AGGTGCCGGCAGCGCTCTGGGTCATTTTCGGCGAGGACCGCTTTCGCTGGAGCGCGACGATGATCGGCCT
GTCGCTTGCGGTATTCGGAATCTTGCACGCCCTCGCTCAAGCCTTCGTCACTGGTCCCGCCACCAAACGT
TTCGGCGAGAAGCAGGCCATTATCGCCGGCATGGCGGCCGACGCGCTGGGCTACGTCTTGCTGGCGTTCG
CGACGCGAGGCTGGATGGCCTTCCCCATTATGATTCTTCTCGCTTCCGGCGGCATCGGGATGCCCGCGTT
GCAGGCCATGCTGTCCAGGCAGGTAGATGACGACCATCAGGGACAGCTTCAAGGATCGCTCGCGGCTCTT
ACCAGCCTAACTTCGATCACTGGACCGCTGATCGTCACGGCGATTTATGCCGCCTCGGCGAGCACATGGA
ACGGGTTGGCATGGATTGTAGGCGCCGCCCTATACCTTGTCTGCCTCCCCGCGTTGCGTCGCGGTGCATG
GAGCCGGGCCACCTCGACCTGAATGGAAGCCGGCGGCACCTCGCTAACGGATTCACCACTCCAAGAATTG
GAGCCAATCAATTCTTGCGGAGAACTGTGAATGCGCAAACCAACCCTTGGCAGAACATATCCATCGCGTC
CGCCATCTCCAGCAGCCGCACGCGGCGCATCTCGGGCAGCGTTGGGTCCTGGCCACGGGTGCGCATGATC
GTGCTCCTGTCGTTGAGGACCCGGCTAGGCTGGCGGGGTTGCCTTACTGGTTAGCAGAATGAATCACCGA
TACGCGAGCGAACGTGAAGCGACTGCTGCTGCAAAACGTCTGCGACCTGAGCAACAACATGAATGGTCTT
CGGTTTCCGTGTTTCGTAAAGTCTGGAAACGCGGAAGTCAGCGCCCTGCACCATTATGTTCCGGATCTGC
ATCGCAGGATGCTGCTGGCTACCCTGTGGAACACCTACATCTGTATTAACGAAGCGCTGGCATTGACCCT
GAGTGATTTTTCTCTGGTCCCGCCGCATCCATACCGCCAGTTGTTTACCCTCACAACGTTCCAGTAACCG
GGCATGTTCATCATCAGTAACCCGTATCGTGAGCATCCTCTCTCGTTTCATCGGTATCATTACCCCCATG
AACAGAAATTCCCCCTTACACGGAGGCATCAAGTGACCAAACAGGAAAAAACCGCCCTTAACATGGCCCG
CTTTATCAGAAGCCAGACATTAACGCTTCTGGAGAAACTCAACGAGCTGGACGCGGATGAACAGGCAGAC
ATCTGTGAATCGCTTCACGACCACGCTGATGAGCTTTACCGCAGCTGCCTCGCGCGTTTCGGTGATGACG
GTGAAAACCTCTGACACATGCAGCTCCCGGAGACGGTCACAGCTTGTCTGTAAGCGGATGCCGGGAGCAG
ACAAGCCCGTCAGGGCGCGTCAGCGGGTGTTGGCGGGTGTCGGGGCGCAGCCATGACCCAGTCACGTAGC
GATAGCGGAGTGTATACTGGCTTAACTATGCGGCATCAGAGCAGATTGTACTGAGAGTGCACCATATGCG
GTGTGAAATACCGCACAGATGCGTAAGGAGAAAATACCGCATCAGGCGCTCTTCCGCTTCCTCGCTCACT
GACTCGCTGCGCTCGGTCGTTCGGCTGCGGCGAGCGGTATCAGCTCACTCAAAGGCGGTAATACGGTTAT
CCACAGAATCAGGGGATAACGCAGGAAAGAACATGTGAGCAAAAGGCCAGCAAAAGGCCAGGAACCGTAA
AAAGGCCGCGTTGCTGGCGTTTTTCCATAGGCTCCGCCCCCCTGACGAGCATCACAAAAATCGACGCTCA
AGTCAGAGGTGGCGAAACCCGACAGGACTATAAAGATACCAGGCGTTTCCCCCTGGAAGCTCCCTCGTGC
GCTCTCCTGTTCCGACCCTGCCGCTTACCGGATACCTGTCCGCCTTTCTCCCTTCGGGAAGCGTGGCGCT
TTCTCAATGCTCACGCTGTAGGTATCTCAGTTCGGTGTAGGTCGTTCGCTCCAAGCTGGGCTGTGTGCAC
GAACCCCCCGTTCAGCCCGACCGCTGCGCCTTATCCGGTAACTATCGTCTTGAGTCCAACCCGGTAAGAC
ACGACTTATCGCCACTGGCAGCAGCCACTGGTAACAGGATTAGCAGAGCGAGGTATGTAGGCGGTGCTAC
AGAGTTCTTGAAGTGGTGGCCTAACTACGGCTACACTAGAAGGACAGTATTTGGTATCTGCGCTCTGCTG
AAGCCAGTTACCTTCGGAAAAAGAGTTGGTAGCTCTTGATCCGGCAAACAAACCACCGCTGGTAGCGGTG
GTTTTTTTGTTTGCAAGCAGCAGATTACGCGCAGAAAAAAAGGATCTCAAGAAGATCCTTTGATCTTTTC
TACGGGGTCTGACGCTCAGTGGAACGAAAACTCACGTTAAGGGATTTTGGTCATGAGATTATCAAAAAGG
ATCTTCACCTAGATCCTTTTAAATTAAAAATGAAGTTTTAAATCAATCTAAAGTATATATGAGTAAACTT
GGTCTGACAGTTACCAATGCTTAATCAGTGAGGCACCTATCTCAGCGATCTGTCTATTTCGTTCATCCAT
AGTTGCCTGACTCCCCGTCGTGTAGATAACTACGATACGGGAGGGCTTACCATCTGGCCCCAGTGCTGCA
ATGATACCGCGAGACCCACGCTCACCGGCTCCAGATTTATCAGCAATAAACCAGCCAGCCGGAAGGGCCG
AGCGCAGAAGTGGTCCTGCAACTTTATCCGCCTCCATCCAGTCTATTAATTGTTGCCGGGAAGCTAGAGT
AAGTAGTTCGCCAGTTAATAGTTTGCGCAACGTTGTTGCCATTGCTGCAGGCATCGTGGTGTCACGCTCG
TCGTTTGGTATGGCTTCATTCAGCTCCGGTTCCCAACGATCAAGGCGAGTTACATGATCCCCCATGTTGT
GCAAAAAAGCGGTTAGCTCCTTCGGTCCTCCGATCGTTGTCAGAAGTAAGTTGGCCGCAGTGTTATCACT
CATGGTTATGGCAGCACTGCATAATTCTCTTACTGTCATGCCATCCGTAAGATGCTTTTCTGTGACTGGT
GAGTACTCAACCAAGTCATTCTGAGAATAGTGTATGCGGCGACCGAGTTGCTCTTGCCCGGCGTCAACAC
GGGATAATACCGCGCCACATAGCAGAACTTTAAAAGTGCTCATCATTGGAAAACGTTCTTCGGGGCGAAA
ACTCTCAAGGATCTTACCGCTGTTGAGATCCAGTTCGATGTAACCCACTCGTGCACCCAACTGATCTTCA
GCATCTTTTACTTTCACCAGCGTTTCTGGGTGAGCAAAAACAGGAAGGCAAAATGCCGCAAAAAAGGGAA
TAAGGGCGACACGGAAATGTTGAATACTCATACTCTTCCTTTTTCAATATTATTGAAGCATTTATCAGGG
TTATTGTCTCATGAGCGGATACATATTTGAATGTATTTAGAAAAATAAACAAATAGGGGTTCCGCGCACA
TTTCCCCGAAAAGTGCCACCTGACGTCTAAGAAACCATTATTATCATGACATTAACCTATAAAAATAGGC
GTATCACGAGGCCCTTTCGTCTTCAAGAATTGATCCGGGCCCCCATTTCCCC
