LOCUS       Exported 714 bp ds-DNA linear SYN 28-MAY-2021
DEFINITION  synthetic linear DNA
ACCESSION   .
VERSION     .
KEYWORDS    pMH4-SYN-EGFP-ER
SOURCE      synthetic DNA construct
  ORGANISM  synthetic DNA construct
REFERENCE   1 (bases 1 to 714)
  AUTHORS   Holbro N, Grunditz A, Oertner TG
  TITLE     Differential distribution of endoplasmic reticulum controls
            metabotropic signaling and plasticity at hippocampal synapses.
  JOURNAL   Proc Natl Acad Sci U S A. 2009 Aug 18. ():.
  PUBMED    19706463
REFERENCE   2 (bases 1 to 714)
  AUTHORS   .
  TITLE     Direct Submission
  JOURNAL   Exported May 28, 2021 from SnapGene Server 1.1.58
            http://www.snapgene.com
FEATURES             Location/Qualifiers
     source          1..714
                     /organism="synthetic DNA construct"
                     /mol_type="other DNA"
     promoter        complement(114..561)
                     /label=hSyn promoter
                     /note="human synapsin I promoter; confers neuron-specific
                     expression (Kugler et al., 2003)"
ORIGIN
        1 gaccccggat aanctctgcc cttgctacca tggtggaccg gtcggcgaca gccaggccga
       61 ggaggccgag cagcaacggc acggatagca gcatgctagc agcttgaatt cgactgcgct
      121 ctcaggcacg acacgactcc tccgctgccc accgcanact gaggcagcgc tgagtcgccg
      181 gcgccgcagc gcanatggtc gcgcccgtgc ccccctatct cgcgcctcgc gtggtgcggt
      241 ccggctgggc cggcggcggc gcggacgcga ccaaggtggc cgggaagggg agtttgcggg
      301 ggaccggcga gtgacgtcag cgcgccttca gtgctgaggc ggcggtggcg cgcgccgcca
      361 ggcgggggcg aaggcactgt ccgcggtgct gaagctggca gtgcgcacgc gcctcgccgc
      421 atcctgtttc ccctccccct ctctgatagg ggatgcgcaa tttggggaat gggggttggg
      481 tgcttgtcca gtgggtcggg gtcggtcgtc aggtaggcac ccccaccccg cctcatcctg
      541 gtcctaaaac ccacttgcac tcatacgcag ggccctctgc agctcgagtc tagagtcgag
      601 ggatcttcga tgctagagat tacgcgctat gagtaacaca aaattattca gatttcactt
      661 cctcttattc agttttcccg cgaaatggcc aaatcttant nttttttacc ccat
//
