>Addgene plasmid #22285 | pMH4-SYN-EGFP-ER | addgene partial sequence | sequence record 28543 | 22285 with pMH4-5 5'-gactcagcgctgcctcagtctg
TTCAAGCTGCTAGCATGCTGCTATCCGTGCCGTTGCTGCTCGGCCTCCTCGGCCTGGCTGTCGCCGACCG
GTCCACCATGGTGAGCAAGGGCGAGGAGCTGTTCACCGGGGTGGTGCCCATCCTGGTCGAGCTGGACGGC
GACGTAAACGGCCACAAGTTCAGCGTGTCCGGCGAGGGCGAGGGCGATGCCACCTACGGCAAGCTGACCC
TGAAGTTCATCTGCACCACCGGCAAGCTGCCCGTGCCCTGGCCCACCCTCGTGACCACCCTGACCTACGG
CGTGCAGTGCTTCAGCCGCTACCCCGACCACATGAAGCAGCACGACTTCTTCAAGTCCGCCATGCCCGAA
GGCTACGTCCAGGAGCGCACCATCTTCTTCAAGGACGACGGCAACTACAAGACCCGCGCCGAGGTGAAGT
TCGAGGGCGACACCCTGGTGAACCGCATCGAGCTGAAGGGCATCGACTTCAAGGAGGACGGCAACATCCT
GGGGCACAAGCTGGAGTACAACTACAACAGCCACAACGTCTATATCATGGCCGACAAGCAGAAGAACGGC
ATCAAGGTGAACTTCAAGATCCGCCACAACATCGAGGACGGCAGCGTGCAGCTCGCCGACCACTACCAGC
AGAACACCCCCATCGGCGACGGCCCCGTGCTGCTGCCCGACAACCACTACCTGAGCACCCAGTCCAAGCT
GAGCAAAGACCCCAACGAGAAGCGCGATCACATGGTCCTGCTGGAGTTCGTGACCGCCGCCGGGATCACT
CTCGGCATGGACGAGCTGTACAAGTCCGGACTCAGATCTCGAGCTCAAGCTTCGAATTCTGCAGTCGACG
GTACCGCGGGCCCGGGATCCTACAAGAAGGACGAGCTGTAAAGATCTCGAGCTCAAGCTTCGAATTCTGC
AGTCGACTTCGAGCA
